Addgene plasmid #75829: NMRK1 gRNA (BRDN0001144748)
Purpose: 3rd generation lentiviral gRNA plasmid targeting human NMRK1
Depositing lab: John Doench & David Root. Depositing organization: Broad Institute. Publication: Optimized sgRNA design to maximize activity and minimize off-target effects of CRISPR-Cas9. Doench JG, Fusi N, Sullender M, Hegde M, Vaimberg EW, Donovan KF, Smith I, Tothova Z, Wilen C, Orchard R, Virgin HW, Listgarten J, Root DE. Nat Biotechnol. 2016 Jan 18. doi: 10.1038/nbt.3437. PubMed 26780180.
Backbone
  Vector backbone: lentiGuide-Puro
  Backbone manufacturer: Zhang Lab (Addgene plasmid # 52963)
  Vector type: Mammalian Expression, Lentiviral, CRISPR
  Selectable markers: Puromycin
Growth in bacteria
  Bacterial resistance: Ampicillin, 100 μg/mL
  Growth temperature: 37°C
  Growth strain: DH5alpha
  Copy number: High Copy
Gene/Insert
  Gene/Insert name: NMRK1 (alt names: NMRK1; NM_017881.2)
  gRNA/shRNA sequence: CTATTCCATATAGTGTCAAG
  Species: H. sapiens (human)
  Entrez Gene: NMRK1 (a.k.a. C9orf95, NRK1, bA235O14.2)
  Promoter: hU6
  Cloning method: Unknown
  Sequencing primers: 5′ U6-F; 3′ pS2-R
Terms and licenses: Academic/Nonprofit Terms; Industry Terms: Not Available to Industry
Depositor comments: The gRNA was designed to target the following Genbank reference sequence(s): NM_017881.2. Note that this plasmid does NOT contain Cas9. It should be used in conjunction with lentiCas9-Blast (Addgene #52962) or otherwise with cell lines already expressing Cas9. Browse the full kinome gRNA library at http://www.addgene.org/pooled-library/broadgpp-human-kinome/ or visit http://www.broadinstitute.org/rnai/public/ for detailed protocols and information.
How to cite: NMRK1 gRNA (BRDN0001144748) was a gift from John Doench & David Root (Addgene plasmid # 75829 ; http://n2t.net/addgene:75829 ; RRID:Addgene_75829)
