[The description below was written by a language model from this plasmid's Addgene catalogue record and pLannotate feature annotations shown in this document.]
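Description:
NMRK1 gRNA (BRDN0001144748) is a third-generation lentiviral guide RNA plasmid built on the lentiGuide-Puro backbone, designed to direct Streptococcus pyogenes Cas9 to the human NMRK1 gene (also known as NRK1 or C9orf95, designed against the reference transcript for that gene). The assembled sequence is about 8.3 kb. In bacteria it is maintained through a high-copy ColE1/pUC-type origin with ampicillin selection from the β-lactamase gene. The backbone also carries an f1 origin, lac promoter/operator and lacZα remnants, T7 and T3 promoters, and an SV40 origin and polyadenylation signal outside the viral region.

The transfer cassette begins with an RSV promoter fused to a truncated HIV-1 5′ LTR, which makes genomic RNA production Tat-independent. This is followed by the Ψ packaging signal with a partial gag fragment, the Rev response element for Rev-dependent nuclear export, and a cPPT/CTS. It ends in a ΔU3 self-inactivating 3′ LTR. Inside this region, a human U6 RNA polymerase III promoter drives the 20-nucleotide NMRK1 spacer joined to the SpCas9 gRNA scaffold. Downstream of this, the EF-1α core promoter with its intron A expresses puromycin N-acetyltransferase, allowing selection of transduced mammalian cells, and a WPRE enhances transcript expression.

The plasmid does not encode Cas9, so it must be paired with a separate Cas9 vector such as lentiCas9-Blast or used in cells that already express the nuclease. It belongs to a human kinome gRNA collection associated with work on optimized sgRNA design. It is typically used for lentiviral delivery of the guide to disrupt NMRK1 in human cells.
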