Features (pLannotate 1.2.2; 29 found; start..end, strand, type, name):
     14..80      +  CDS            small t antigen (fragment): SV40 (simian virus 40) small t antigen
    106..317     +  promoter       EF-1α core promoter: core promoter for human elongation factor EF-1α
    318..1256    +  intron         EF-1α intron A: intron upstream of the start codon of human EF-1α
   1278..1877    +  CDS            PuroR (fragment): puromycin N-acetyltransferase; pac from Streptomyces; confers resistance to puromycin
   1893..2481    +  misc_feature   WPRE: woodchuck hepatitis virus posttranscriptional regulatory element
   2532..2551    +  misc_feature   cPPT/CTS (fragment): central polypurine tract and central termination sequence of HIV-1
   2553..2786    +  LTR            3' LTR (ΔU3): self-inactivating 3' long terminal repeat (LTR) from HIV-1
   2864..2985    +  polyA_signal   SV40 poly(A) signal: SV40 polyadenylation signal
   3025..3160    +  rep_origin     SV40 ori: SV40 origin of replication
   3181..3199    -  promoter       T7 promoter: promoter for bacteriophage T7 RNA polymerase
   3207..3362    +  CDS            lacZα (fragment): LacZα fragment of β-galactosidase; lacZ fragment
   3367..3795    +  rep_origin     f1 ori (sequence partly withheld): f1 bacteriophage origin of replication; arrow indicates direction of (+) strand synthesis
   3848..3952    +  promoter       AmpR promoter: bla
   3953..4813    +  CDS            AmpR: β-lactamase; bla; confers resistance to ampicillin, carbenicillin, and related antibiotics
   4984..5572    +  rep_origin     ori: high-copy-number ColE1/pMB1/pBR322/pUC origin of replication
   5755..5847    +  CDS            lacI (fragment): lac repressor; lacI; The lac repressor binds to the lac operator to inhibit transcription in E. coli. This inhibition can be relieved by adding lactose or isopropyl-β-D-thiogalactopyranoside (IPTG).
   5860..5881    +  protein_bind   CAP binding site: CAP binding activates transcription in the presence of cAMP. E. coli catabolite activator protein
   5896..5926    +  promoter       lac promoter: promoter for the E. coli lac operon
   5934..5950    +  protein_bind   lac operator: The lac repressor binds to the lac operator to inhibit transcription in E. coli. This inhibition can be relieved by adding lactose or isopropyl-β-D-thiogalactopyranoside (IPTG). lac repressor encoded by lacI
   5995..6013    +  promoter       T3 promoter: promoter for bacteriophage T3 RNA polymerase
   6041..6267    +  promoter       RSV promoter: Rous sarcoma virus enhancer/promoter
   6268..6448    +  LTR            5' LTR (truncated): truncated 5' long terminal repeat (LTR) from HIV-1
   6495..6620    +  misc_feature   HIV-1 Ψ: packaging signal of human immunodeficiency virus type 1
   6604..6967    +  CDS            HIV-1 gag (fragment): gag protein from human immunodeficiency virus 1; gag
   7113..7346    +  misc_feature   RRE: The Rev response element (RRE) of HIV-1 allows for Rev-dependent mRNA export from the nucleus to the cytoplasm.
   7723..7749    +  CDS            Rev (fragment): human immunodeficiency virus 1 (HIV-1) Rev protein; rev; enhances nuclear export of unspliced and incompletely spliced viral mRNAs
   7753..7993    +  promoter       U6 promoter: RNA polymerase III promoter for human U6 snRNA
   8023..8098    +  misc_RNA       gRNA scaffold: guide RNA scaffold for the Streptococcus pyogenes CRISPR/Cas9 system
   8154..8271    +  misc_feature   cPPT/CTS: central polypurine tract and central termination sequence of HIV-1
>Addgene plasmid #75829 | NMRK1 gRNA (BRDN0001144748) | addgene full sequence | sequence record 184648 | Addgene Assembled Sequence
CCCGGGTGCAAAGATGGATAAAGTTTTAAACAGAGAGGAATCTTTGCAGCTAATGGACCTTCTAGGTCTT
GAAAGGAGTGGGAATTGGCTCCGGTGCCCGTCAGTGGGCAGAGCGCACATCGCCCACAGTCCCCGAGAAG
TTGGGGGGAGGGGTCGGCAATTGATCCGGTGCCTAGAGAAGGTGGCGCGGGGTAAACTGGGAAAGTGATG
TCGTGTACTGGCTCCGCCTTTTTCCCGAGGGTGGGGGAGAACCGTATATAAGTGCAGTAGTCGCCGTGAA
CGTTCTTTTTCGCAACGGGTTTGCCGCCAGAACACAGGTAAGTGCCGTGTGTGGTTCCCGCGGGCCTGGC
CTCTTTACGGGTTATGGCCCTTGCGTGCCTTGAATTACTTCCACCTGGCTGCAGTACGTGATTCTTGATC
CCGAGCTTCGGGTTGGAAGTGGGTGGGAGAGTTCGAGGCCTTGCGCTTAAGGAGCCCCTTCGCCTCGTGC
TTGAGTTGAGGCCTGGCCTGGGCGCTGGGGCCGCCGCGTGCGAATCTGGTGGCACCTTCGCGCCTGTCTC
GCTGCTTTCGATAAGTCTCTAGCCATTTAAAATTTTTGATGACCTGCTGCGACGCTTTTTTTCTGGCAAG
ATAGTCTTGTAAATGCGGGCCAAGATCTGCACACTGGTATTTCGGTTTTTGGGGCCGCGGGCGGCGACGG
GGCCCGTGCGTCCCAGCGCACATGTTCGGCGAGGCGGGGCCTGCGAGCGCGGCCACCGAGAATCGGACGG
GGGTAGTCTCAAGCTGGCCGGCCTGCTCTGGTGCCTGGCCTCGCGCCGCCGTGTATCGCCCCGCCCTGGG
CGGCAAGGCTGGCCCGGTCGGCACCAGTTGCGTGAGCGGAAAGATGGCCGCTTCCCGGCCCTGCTGCAGG
GAGCTCAAAATGGAGGACGCGGCGCTCGGGAGAGCGGGCGGGTGAGTCACCCACACAAAGGAAAAGGGCC
TTTCCGTCCTCAGCCGTCGCTTCATGTGACTCCACGGAGTACCGGGCGCCGTCCAGGCACCTCGATTAGT
TCTCGAGCTTTTGGAGTACGTCGTCTTTAGGTTGGGGGGAGGGGTTTTATGCGATGGAGTTTCCCCACAC
TGAGTGGGTGGAGACTGAAGTTAGGCCAGCTTGGCACTTGATGTAATTCTCCTTGGAATTTGCCCTTTTT
GAGTTTGGATCTTGGTTCATTCTCAAGCCTCAGACAGTGGTTCAAAGTTTTTTTCTTCCATTTCAGGTGT
CGTGACGTACGGCCACCATGACCGAGTACAAGCCCACGGTGCGCCTCGCCACCCGCGACGACGTCCCCAG
GGCCGTACGCACCCTCGCCGCCGCGTTCGCCGACTACCCCGCCACGCGCCACACCGTCGATCCGGACCGC
CACATCGAGCGGGTCACCGAGCTGCAAGAACTCTTCCTCACGCGCGTCGGGCTCGACATCGGCAAGGTGT
GGGTCGCGGACGACGGCGCCGCCGTGGCGGTCTGGACCACGCCGGAGAGCGTCGAAGCGGGGGCGGTGTT
CGCCGAGATCGGCCCGCGCATGGCCGAGTTGAGCGGTTCCCGGCTGGCCGCGCAGCAACAGATGGAAGGC
CTCCTGGCGCCGCACCGGCCCAAGGAGCCCGCGTGGTTCCTGGCCACCGTCGGAGTCTCGCCCGACCACC
AGGGCAAGGGTCTGGGCAGCGCCGTCGTGCTCCCCGGAGTGGAGGCGGCCGAGCGCGCCGGGGTGCCCGC
CTTCCTGGAGACCTCCGCGCCCCGCAACCTCCCCTTCTACGAGCGGCTCGGCTTCACCGTCACCGCCGAC
GTCGAGGTGCCCGAAGGACCGCGCACCTGGTGCATGACCCGCAAGCCCGGTGCCTGAACGCGTTAAGTCG
ACAATCAACCTCTGGATTACAAAATTTGTGAAAGATTGACTGGTATTCTTAACTATGTTGCTCCTTTTAC
GCTATGTGGATACGCTGCTTTAATGCCTTTGTATCATGCTATTGCTTCCCGTATGGCTTTCATTTTCTCC
TCCTTGTATAAATCCTGGTTGCTGTCTCTTTATGAGGAGTTGTGGCCCGTTGTCAGGCAACGTGGCGTGG
TGTGCACTGTGTTTGCTGACGCAACCCCCACTGGTTGGGGCATTGCCACCACCTGTCAGCTCCTTTCCGG
GACTTTCGCTTTCCCCCTCCCTATTGCCACGGCGGAACTCATCGCCGCCTGCCTTGCCCGCTGCTGGACA
GGGGCTCGGCTGTTGGGCACTGACAATTCCGTGGTGTTGTCGGGGAAATCATCGTCCTTTCCTTGGCTGC
TCGCCTGTGTTGCCACCTGGATTCTGCGCGGGACGTCCTTCTGCTACGTCCCTTCGGCCCTCAATCCAGC
GGACCTTCCTTCCCGCGGCCTGCTGCCGGCTCTGCGGCCTCTTCCGCGTCTTCGCCTTCGCCCTCAGACG
AGTCGGATCTCCCTTTGGGCCGCCTCCCCGCGTCGACTTTAAGACCAATGACTTACAAGGCAGCTGTAGA
TCTTAGCCACTTTTTAAAAGAAAAGGGGGGACTGGAAGGGCTAATTCACTCCCAACGAAGACAAGATCTG
CTTTTTGCTTGTACTGGGTCTCTCTGGTTAGACCAGATCTGAGCCTGGGAGCTCTCTGGCTAACTAGGGA
ACCCACTGCTTAAGCCTCAATAAAGCTTGCCTTGAGTGCTTCAAGTAGTGTGTGCCCGTCTGTTGTGTGA
CTCTGGTAACTAGAGATCCCTCAGACCCTTTTAGTCAGTGTGGAAAATCTCTAGCAGTACGTATAGTAGT
TCATGTCATCTTATTATTCAGTATTTATAACTTGCAAAGAAATGAATATCAGAGAGTGAGAGGAACTTGT
TTATTGCAGCTTATAATGGTTACAAATAAAGCAATAGCATCACAAATTTCACAAATAAAGCATTTTTTTC
ACTGCATTCTAGTTGTGGTTTGTCCAAACTCATCAATGTATCTTATCATGTCTGGCTCTAGCTATCCCGC
CCCTAACTCCGCCCATCCCGCCCCTAACTCCGCCCAGTTCCGCCCATTCTCCGCCCCATGGCTGACTAAT
TTTTTTTATTTATGCAGAGGCCGAGGCCGCCTCGGCCTCTGAGCTATTCCAGAAGTAGTGAGGAGGCTTT
TTTGGAGGCCTAGGGACGTACCCAATTCGCCCTATAGTGAGTCGTATTACGCGCGCTCACTGGCCGTCGT
TTTACAACGTCGTGACTGGGAAAACCCTGGCGTTACCCAACTTAATCGCCTTGCAGCACATCCCCCTTTC
GCCAGCTGGCGTAATAGCGAAGAGGCCCGCACCGATCGCCCTTCCCAACAGTTGCGCAGCCTGAATGGCG
AATGGG
[124 nt withheld, positions 3367-3490]
C
[91 nt withheld, positions 3492-3582]
A
[49 nt withheld, positions 3584-3632]
CCTTTGACGTTGGAGTCCACGTTCTTT
[37 nt withheld, positions 3660-3696]
ACCCTATCTCGGTCTATTCTTTTGATTTATAAGGGATTTTGCCGATTTCGGCCTATTGGTTAAAAAATGA
GCTGATTTAACAAAAATTTAACGCGAATTTTAACAAAATATTAACGCTTACAATTTAGGTGGCACTTTTC
GGGGAAATGTGCGCGGAACCCCTATTTGTTTATTTTTCTAAATACATTCAAATATGTATCCGCTCATGAG
ACAATAACCCTGATAAATGCTTCAATAATATTGAAAAAGGAAGAGTATGAGTATTCAACATTTCCGTGTC
GCCCTTATTCCCTTTTTTGCGGCATTTTGCCTTCCTGTTTTTGCTCACCCAGAAACGCTGGTGAAAGTAA
AAGATGCTGAAGATCAGTTGGGTGCACGAGTGGGTTACATCGAACTGGATCTCAACAGCGGTAAGATCCT
TGAGAGTTTTCGCCCCGAAGAACGTTTTCCAATGATGAGCACTTTTAAAGTTCTGCTATGTGGCGCGGTA
TTATCCCGTATTGACGCCGGGCAAGAGCAACTCGGTCGCCGCATACACTATTCTCAGAATGACTTGGTTG
AGTACTCACCAGTCACAGAAAAGCATCTTACGGATGGCATGACAGTAAGAGAATTATGCAGTGCTGCCAT
AACCATGAGTGATAACACTGCGGCCAACTTACTTCTGACAACGATCGGAGGACCGAAGGAGCTAACCGCT
TTTTTGCACAACATGGGGGATCATGTAACTCGCCTTGATCGTTGGGAACCGGAGCTGAATGAAGCCATAC
CAAACGACGAGCGTGACACCACGATGCCTGTAGCAATGGCAACAACGTTGCGCAAACTATTAACTGGCGA
ACTACTTACTCTAGCTTCCCGGCAACAATTAATAGACTGGATGGAGGCGGATAAAGTTGCAGGACCACTT
CTGCGCTCGGCCCTTCCGGCTGGCTGGTTTATTGCTGATAAATCTGGAGCCGGTGAGCGTGGGTCTCGCG
GTATCATTGCAGCACTGGGGCCAGATGGTAAGCCCTCCCGTATCGTAGTTATCTACACGACGGGGAGTCA
GGCAACTATGGATGAACGAAATAGACAGATCGCTGAGATAGGTGCCTCACTGATTAAGCATTGGTAACTG
TCAGACCAAGTTTACTCATATATACTTTAGATTGATTTAAAACTTCATTTTTAATTTAAAAGGATCTAGG
TGAAGATCCTTTTTGATAATCTCATGACCAAAATCCCTTAACGTGAGTTTTCGTTCCACTGAGCGTCAGA
CCCCGTAGAAAAGATCAAAGGATCTTCTTGAGATCCTTTTTTTCTGCGCGTAATCTGCTGCTTGCAAACA
AAAAAACCACCGCTACCAGCGGTGGTTTGTTTGCCGGATCAAGAGCTACCAACTCTTTTTCCGAAGGTAA
CTGGCTTCAGCAGAGCGCAGATACCAAATACTGTTCTTCTAGTGTAGCCGTAGTTAGGCCACCACTTCAA
GAACTCTGTAGCACCGCCTACATACCTCGCTCTGCTAATCCTGTTACCAGTGGCTGCTGCCAGTGGCGAT
AAGTCGTGTCTTACCGGGTTGGACTCAAGACGATAGTTACCGGATAAGGCGCAGCGGTCGGGCTGAACGG
GGGGTTCGTGCACACAGCCCAGCTTGGAGCGAACGACCTACACCGAACTGAGATACCTACAGCGTGAGCT
ATGAGAAAGCGCCACGCTTCCCGAAGGGAGAAAGGCGGACAGGTATCCGGTAAGCGGCAGGGTCGGAACA
GGAGAGCGCACGAGGGAGCTTCCAGGGGGAAACGCCTGGTATCTTTATAGTCCTGTCGGGTTTCGCCACC
TCTGACTTGAGCGTCGATTTTTGTGATGCTCGTCAGGGGGGCGGAGCCTATGGAAAAACGCCAGCAACGC
GGCCTTTTTACGGTTCCTGGCCTTTTGCTGGCCTTTTGCTCACATGTTCTTTCCTGCGTTATCCCCTGAT
TCTGTGGATAACCGTATTACCGCCTTTGAGTGAGCTGATACCGCTCGCCGCAGCCGAACGACCGAGCGCA
GCGAGTCAGTGAGCGAGGAAGCGGAAGAGCGCCCAATACGCAAACCGCCTCTCCCCGCGCGTTGGCCGAT
TCATTAATGCAGCTGGCACGACAGGTTTCCCGACTGGAAAGCGGGCAGTGAGCGCAACGCAATTAATGTG
AGTTAGCTCACTCATTAGGCACCCCAGGCTTTACACTTTATGCTTCCGGCTCGTATGTTGTGTGGAATTG
TGAGCGGATAACAATTTCACACAGGAAACAGCTATGACCATGATTACGCCAAGCGCGCAATTAACCCTCA
CTAAAGGGAACAAAAGCTGGAGCTGCAAGCTTAATGTAGTCTTATGCAATACTCTTGTAGTCTTGCAACA
TGGTAACGATGAGTTAGCAACATGCCTTACAAGGAGAGAAAAAGCACCGTGCATGCCGATTGGTGGAAGT
AAGGTGGTACGATCGTGCCTTATTAGGAAGGCAACAGACGGGTCTGACATGGATTGGACGAACCACTGAA
TTGCCGCATTGCAGAGATATTGTATTTAAGTGCCTAGCTCGATACATAAACGGGTCTCTCTGGTTAGACC
AGATCTGAGCCTGGGAGCTCTCTGGCTAACTAGGGAACCCACTGCTTAAGCCTCAATAAAGCTTGCCTTG
AGTGCTTCAAGTAGTGTGTGCCCGTCTGTTGTGTGACTCTGGTAACTAGAGATCCCTCAGACCCTTTTAG
TCAGTGTGGAAAATCTCTAGCAGTGGCGCCCGAACAGGGACTTGAAAGCGAAAGGGAAACCAGAGGAGCT
CTCTCGACGCAGGACTCGGCTTGCTGAAGCGCGCACGGCAAGAGGCGAGGGGCGGCGACTGGTGAGTACG
CCAAAAATTTTGACTAGCGGAGGCTAGAAGGAGAGAGATGGGTGCGAGAGCGTCAGTATTAAGCGGGGGA
GAATTAGATCGCGATGGGAAAAAATTCGGTTAAGGCCAGGGGGAAAGAAAAAATATAAATTAAAACATAT
AGTATGGGCAAGCAGGGAGCTAGAACGATTCGCAGTTAATCCTGGCCTGTTAGAAACATCAGAAGGCTGT
AGACAAATACTGGGACAGCTACAACCATCCCTTCAGACAGGATCAGAAGAACTTAGATCATTATATAATA
CAGTAGCAACCCTCTATTGTGTGCATCAAAGGATAGAGATAAAAGACACCAAGGAAGCTTTAGACAAGAT
AGAGGAAGAGCAAAACAAAAGTAAGACCACCGCACAGCAAGCGGCCGCTGATCTTCAGACCTGGAGGAGG
AGATATGAGGGACAATTGGAGAAGTGAATTATATAAATATAAAGTAGTAAAAATTGAACCATTAGGAGTA
GCACCCACCAAGGCAAAGAGAAGAGTGGTGCAGAGAGAAAAAAGAGCAGTGGGAATAGGAGCTTTGTTCC
TTGGGTTCTTGGGAGCAGCAGGAAGCACTATGGGCGCAGCGTCAATGACGCTGACGGTACAGGCCAGACA
ATTATTGTCTGGTATAGTGCAGCAGCAGAACAATTTGCTGAGGGCTATTGAGGCGCAACAGCATCTGTTG
CAACTCACAGTCTGGGGCATCAAGCAGCTCCAGGCAAGAATCCTGGCTGTGGAAAGATACCTAAAGGATC
AACAGCTCCTGGGGATTTGGGGTTGCTCTGGAAAACTCATTTGCACCACTGCTGTGCCTTGGAATGCTAG
TTGGAGTAATAAATCTCTGGAACAGATTTGGAATCACACGACCTGGATGGAGTGGGACAGAGAAATTAAC
AATTACACAAGCTTAATACACTCCTTAATTGAAGAATCGCAAAACCAGCAAGAAAAGAATGAACAAGAAT
TATTGGAATTAGATAAATGGGCAAGTTTGTGGAATTGGTTTAACATAACAAATTGGCTGTGGTATATAAA
ATTATTCATAATGATAGTAGGAGGCTTGGTAGGTTTAAGAATAGTTTTTGCTGTACTTTCTATAGTGAAT
AGAGTTAGGCAGGGATATTCACCATTATCGTTTCAGACCCACCTCCCAACCCCGAGGGGACCCAGAGAGG
GCCTATTTCCCATGATTCCTTCATATTTGCATATACGATACAAGGCTGTTAGAGAGATAATTAGAATTAA
TTTGACTGTAAACACAAAGATATTAGTACAAAATACGTGACGTAGAAAGTAATAATTTCTTGGGTAGTTT
GCAGTTTTAAAATTATGTTTTAAAATGGACTATCATATGCTTACCGTAACTTGAAAGTATTTCGATTTCT
TGGCTTTATATATCTTGTGGAAAGGACGAAACACCGCTATTCCATATAGTGTCAAGGTTTTAGAGCTAGA
AATAGCAAGTTAAAATAAGGCTAGTCCGTTATCAACTTGAAAAAGTGGCACCGAGTCGGTGCTTTTTTAA
GCTTGGCGTAACTAGATCTTGAGACAAATGGCAGTATTCATCCACAATTTTAAAAGAAAAGGGGGGATTG
GGGGGTACAGTGCAGGGGAAAGAATAGTAGACATAATAGCAACAGACATACAAACTAAAGAATTACAAAA
ACAAATTACAAAAATTCAAAATTTTCGGGTTTATTACAGGGACAGCAGAGATCCACTTTGGCGCCGGCTC
GAGGGGG
