>Addgene plasmid #75829 | NMRK1 gRNA (BRDN0001144748) | depositor partial sequence | sequence record 143289 | Target Sequence
CTATTCCATATAGTGTCAAG
