>Addgene plasmid #75829 | NMRK1 gRNA (BRDN0001144748) | addgene partial sequence | sequence record 184647 | hU6-F
TACGTGACGTAGAAAGTAATAATTTCTTGGGTAGTTTGCAGTTTTAAAATTATGTTTTAAAATGGACTAT
CATATGCTTACCGTAACTTGAAAGTATTTCGATTTCTTGGCTTTATATATCTTGTGGAAAGGACGAAACA
CCGCTATTCCATATAGTGTCAAGGTTTTAGAGCTAGAAATAGCAAGTTAAAATAAGGCTAGTCCGTTATC
AACTTGAAAAAGTGGCACCGAGTCGGTGCTTTTTTAAGCTTGGCGTAACTAGATCTTGAGACAAATGGCA
GTATTCATCCACAATTTTAAAAGAAAAGGGGGGATTGGGGGGTACAGTGCAGGGGAAAGAATAGTAGACA
TAATAGCAACAGACATACAAACTAAAGAATTACAAAAACAAATTACAAAAATTCAAAATTTTCGGGTTTA
TTACAGGGACAGCAGAGATCCACTTTGGCGCCGGCTCGAGGGGGCCCGGGTGCAAAGATGGATAAAGTTT
TAAACAGAGAGGAATCTTTGCAGCTAATGGACCTTCTAGGTCTTGAAAGGAGTGGGAATTGGCTCCGGTG
CCCGTCAGTG
